Addgene plasmid #247737: YIplac211-Gnt1-moxGFP2
Purpose: Insert a C-terminal moxGFP2 at GNT1 by popin-popout
Depositing lab: Benjamin Glick. Depositing organization: University of Chicago.
Backbone
  Vector backbone: YIplac211
  Vector type: Yeast Expression
Growth in bacteria
  Bacterial resistance: Ampicillin, 100 μg/mL
  Growth temperature: 37°C
  Growth strain: DH5alpha
  Copy number: High Copy
Gene/Insert
  Gene/Insert name: Gnt1-moxGFP2
  Species: S. cerevisiae (budding yeast)
  Cloning method: Gibson Cloning
Terms and licenses: Academic/Nonprofit Terms; Industry Terms: Not Available to Industry
How to cite: YIplac211-Gnt1-moxGFP2 was a gift from Benjamin Glick (Addgene plasmid # 247737 ; http://n2t.net/addgene:247737 ; RRID:Addgene_247737)
