[The description below was written by a language model from this plasmid's Addgene catalogue record and pLannotate feature annotations shown in this document.]
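Description:
YIplac211-Gnt1-moxGFP2 is a yeast integrating plasmid built on the YIplac211 backbone and designed to tag the endogenous GNT1 gene of Saccharomyces cerevisiae with a C-terminal moxGFP2 by the pop-in/pop-out method. It is propagated in E. coli through a high-copy ColE1/pUC-type origin with ampicillin selection (AmpR under its own bla promoter). The feature table shows no yeast replication origin or centromere, so the plasmid can persist in yeast only by recombining into the chromosome. The yeast marker is URA3 with its native promoter, which allows selection on medium lacking uracil and counterselection with 5-fluoroorotic acid. Remnants of the lac promoter/operator, lacZα, bom and rop regions are carried over from the backbone's cloning vector ancestry.

The Gibson-assembled insert consists of a fragment of the GNT1 coding sequence, which encodes a Golgi N-acetylglucosaminyltransferase acting on N-linked glycans. This is followed closely by a GFP open reading frame that the automated annotation labels as Superfolder GFP and that corresponds to the moxGFP2 named in the record. Downstream lies a fragment of HSH49 on the opposite strand, presumably representing the genomic sequence that flanks the 3′ end of GNT1. No heterologous yeast promoter is annotated, which fits the intention that the fusion be expressed from the native GNT1 locus. The two genomic segments serve as homology arms. Integration at GNT1 under URA3 selection (pop-in) creates a duplication, and a second recombination event selected on 5-FOA (pop-out) removes the vector and marker. This can leave a scarless GNT1-moxGFP2 allele suitable for fluorescence imaging of the tagged Golgi protein.
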