Features (pLannotate 1.2.2; 15 found; start..end, strand, type, name):
      1..93      +  CDS            lacI (fragment): lac repressor; lacI; The lac repressor binds to the lac operator to inhibit transcription in E. coli. This inhibition can be relieved by adding lactose or isopropyl-β-D-thiogalactopyranoside (IPTG).
    106..127     +  protein_bind   CAP binding site: CAP binding activates transcription in the presence of cAMP. E. coli catabolite activator protein
    142..172     +  promoter       lac promoter: promoter for the E. coli lac operon
    180..196     +  protein_bind   lac operator: The lac repressor binds to the lac operator to inhibit transcription in E. coli. This inhibition can be relieved by adding lactose or isopropyl-β-D-thiogalactopyranoside (IPTG). lac repressor encoded by lacI
    239..850     +  CDS            GNT1 (fragment): GNT1_YEAST - Experimental evidence at protein level: Swiss-Prot protein existence level 1. N-acetylglucosaminyltransferase involved in the Golgi- specific modification of N-linked glycans. From Saccharomyces cerevisiae (strain ATCC 204508 / S288c) (Baker's yeast).
    860..1549    +  CDS            Superfolder GFP: Superfolder GFP is a basic (constitutively fluorescent) green fluorescent protein published in 2005, derived from Aequorea victoria. It is reported to be a very rapidly-maturing weak dimer.
   1711..2247    -  CDS            HSH49 (fragment): HSH49_YEAST - Experimental evidence at protein level: Swiss-Prot protein existence level 1. Possible SF3b-like factor. From Saccharomyces cerevisiae (strain ATCC 204508 / S288c) (Baker's yeast).
   2246..2403    +  CDS            lacZα (fragment): LacZα fragment of β-galactosidase; lacZ fragment
   2409..2508    -  misc_feature   bom (fragment): basis of mobility region from pBR322
   2610..2645    -  CDS            rop (fragment): Rop protein, which maintains plasmids at low copy number; rop
   2734..3537    -  CDS            URA3: orotidine-5'-phosphate decarboxylase, required for uracil biosynthesis; S. cerevisiae URA3; yeast auxotrophic marker, counterselectable with 5-fluoroorotic acid (5-FOA)
   3538..3753    -  promoter       URA3 promoter: S. cerevisiae URA3
   3846..3950    +  promoter       AmpR promoter: bla
   3951..4811    +  CDS            AmpR: β-lactamase; bla; confers resistance to ampicillin, carbenicillin, and related antibiotics
   4982..5570    +  rep_origin     ori: high-copy-number ColE1/pMB1/pBR322/pUC origin of replication
>Addgene plasmid #247737 | YIplac211-Gnt1-moxGFP2 | addgene full sequence | sequence record 492045 | Addgene NGS Result
GCGCCCAATACGCAAACCGCCTCTCCCCGCGCGTTGGCCGATTCATTAATGCAGCTGGCACGACAGGTTT
CCCGACTGGAAAGCGGGCAGTGAGCGCAACGCAATTAATGTGAGTTAGCTCACTCATTAGGCACCCCAGG
CTTTACACTTTATGCTTCCGGCTCGTATGTTGTGTGGAATTGTGAGCGGATAACAATTTCACACAGGAAA
CAGCTATGACCATGATTACGCCAAGCTGGACATTATAAGTTCTACATCATCTTTATCGCCGTTATTTGAT
TTCCAAAGTAGTAAAAAGGTTGGAAAATTAAAATTTGCTTCTAATTTAATGGTTATTAATCCTTCAAAGG
AGGCGTTTGATGAAATTGTGAACGTTATGCTGCCCAAGATTTTAAACAAGAAGGAAAAGTACGATATGGA
TTTGATCAATGAAGAAATGTACAATTTAAAGAAGATTATTTATAAACAGTTTATTTTCTTCAGAAAAGTC
CGAAAACTTTTCAAACCAGAAGTATTGGTTTTGCCATTTGCAAGGTACGGCTTACTGACGGGTTCATTGA
GAAACCCACGGCACTATTCTATAATCTATAATGACGTTTTGGGTTATAAGACATTGGATAATGATGGCAA
CGATATTCCGGTAGGATTAAACGACAGTGTCGCATATTCTAAGTACATACATTTTTCGGATTATCCATTG
GCCAAGCCCTGGAATTATCCATCAATGAAGGAGTTTGAATGTATCGTTAAAGAAGAAGACGCGGAGGATT
CAAAGCTAGAGCACCAAGCTTGTGACCTTTGGAACTCGGTGTACGCTTCTTACATACAGTCCAGGGAAAT
CTGCCTCGTTGGAAGTTCGATGGATAGCACTGAGAGCTTGTTCACAGGTGTTGTTCCTATCTTGGTCGAA
TTAGACGGTGACGTAAACGGTCATAAGTTCAGTGTTAGAGGTGAAGGTGAAGGTGACGCTACTAACGGTA
AATTGACATTGAAGTTTATTAGTACTACAGGTAAATTGCCAGTTCCTTGGCCAACTTTGGTTACTACATT
GACATACGGTGTTCAAGTTTTTTCAAGATACCCAGATCATATGAAGCAACATGATTTCTTTAAGTCTGCT
ATGCCAGAAGGTTACGTTCAAGAAAGAACTATCACTTTTAAAGATGATGGTACTTACAAGACAAGAGCAG
AGGTTAAGTTCGAAGGTGACACTTTGGTTAACAGAATCGAATTGAAGGGTATCGATTTTAAAGAAGATGG
TAATATTTTGGGTCATAAATTGGAATACAACTACAACTCACATAACGTTTACATTACAGCTGATAAACAA
AAGAATGGTATTAAAGCAAACTTCAAGATCAGACATAATGTTGAAGATGGTTCTGTTCAATTAGCAGATC
ATTACCAACAAAACACTCCAATTGGTGACGGTCCAGTTTTGTTACCAGATAACCATTACTTGTCTACACA
ATCAAAATTGTCTAAAGATCCAAACGAAAAGAGAGATCATATGGTTTTGTTAGAATTTGTTACTGCTGCT
GGTATCACATGATTATGAGGAGAAGTGAAAATTTTCAAAAAGTGTAAAAATTAGTATAGTCGGAAACGCA
TATATATATATCATAGTATTGATAATGTTTCTGCCAAGATTGTGTCCGTTATCGCATTTTCTAACGGGTA
AGGTATGTACTAGGTGAGAGCGGGATCTTATTTCAACATGTTGTGCTTTAATGCTTCTTTATTCAACAGC
CTGTCAACGTCATCACCGTATTTTGCGTTACCTTTTCCATTTTCTTTGAAGGCATAATCAACAGTAATTC
TGTTGTTGGCGACTAACTGATTGTTCAAAGATTTTATTGCCAAATCTGCTTTTTCAAAGTCCTCAAAATA
AACATAAGCACACTTTAATTTTCCGTTTGATAGGTAGAAAATTTCGGGTTCCCTTATGAGCTTACCAAAT
TTATTGAAAATTTTCACTAATTGGTCGCTATCTATCGAATCTGCAAGGTTTTTTATGAACAACTTAGCAA
TAGGTAGAATCATGTCCTTAGAAATATTTGAAGGTAAATTAGTTGTTCCTGTAGAATTGGTTACTTGACG
AACCTTTATCAGTCGGTCGTATAATCTAACGGTATTATTCATTATTTTTATTGCATATTGAGCATCTCCT
TGATTATAAAATTCGATGAATGCGTAGCCTTGGTAAGCTTGTAGAACCTAGAGGATCCCCGGGTACCGAG
CTCGAATTCACTGGCCGTCGTTTTACAACGTCGTGACTGGGAAAACCCTGGCGTTACCCAACTTAATCGC
CTTGCAGCACATCCCCCTTTCGCCAGCTGGCGTAATAGCGAAGAGGCCCGCACCGATCGCCCTTCCCAAC
AGTTGCGCAGCCTGAATGGCGAATGGCGCCTGATGCGGTATTTTCTCCTTACGCATCTGTGCGGTATTTC
ACACCGCATATGGTGCACTCTCAGTACAATCTGCTCTGATGCCGCATAGTTAAGCCAGCCCCGACACCCG
CCAACACCCGCTGACGCGCCCTGACGGGCTTGTCTGCTCCCGGCATCCGCTTACAGACAAGCTGTGACCG
TCTCCGGGAGCTGCATGTGTCAGAGGTTTTCACCGTCATCACCGAAACGCGCGAGACGAAAGGGCGGGTA
ATAACTGATATAATTAAATTGAAGCTCTAATTTGTGAGTTTAGTATACATGCATTTACTTATAATACAGT
TTTTTAGTTTTGCTGGCCGCATCTTCTCAAATATGCTTCCCAGCCTGCTTTTCTGTAACGTTCACCCTCT
ACCTTAGCATCCCTTCCCTTTGCAAATAGTCCTCTTCCAACAATAATAATGTCAGATCCTGTAGAGACCA
CATCATCCACGGTTCTATACTGTTGACCCAATGCGTCTCCCTTGTCATCTAAACCCACACCGGGTGTCAT
AATCAACCAATCGTAACCTTCATCTCTTCCACCCATGTCTCTTTGAGCAATAAAGCCGATAACAAAATCT
TTGTCGCTCTTCGCAATGTCAACAGTACCCTTAGTATATTCTCCAGTAGATAGGGAGCCCTTGCATGACA
ATTCTGCTAACATCAAAAGGCCTCTAGGTTCCTTTGTTACTTCTTCTGCCGCCTGCTTCAAACCGCTAAC
AATACCTGGGCCCACCACACCGTGTGCATTCGTAATGTCTGCCCATTCTGCTATTCTGTATACACCCGCA
GAGTACTGCAATTTGACTGTATTACCAATGTCAGCAAATTTTCTGTCTTCGAAGAGTAAAAAATTGTACT
TGGCGGATAATGCCTTTAGCGGCTTAACTGTGCCCTCCATGGAAAAATCAGTCAAGATATCCACATGTGT
TTTTAGTAAACAAATTTTGGGACCTAATGCTTCAACTAACTCCAGTAATTCCTTGGTGGTACGAACATCC
AATGAAGCACACAAGTTTGTTTGCTTTTCGTGCATGATATTAAATAGCTTGGCAGCAACAGGACTAGGAT
GAGTAGCAGCACGTTCCTTATATGTAGCTTTCGACATGATTTATCTTCGTTTCCTGCATGTTTTTGTTCT
GTGCAGTTGGGTTAAGAATACTGGGCAATTTCATGTTTCTTCAACACTACATATGCGTATATATACCAAT
CTAAGTCTGTGCTCCTTCCTTCGTTCTTCCTTCTGTTCGGAGATTACCGAATCAAAAAAATTTCAAGGAA
ACCGAAATCAAAAAAAAGAATAAAAAAAAAATGATGAATTGAAAAGCTGGCCTCGTGATACGCCTATTTT
TATAGGTTAATGTCATGATAATAATGGTTTCTTAGACGTCAGGTGGCACTTTTCGGGGAAATGTGCGCGG
AACCCCTATTTGTTTATTTTTCTAAATACATTCAAATATGTATCCGCTCATGAGACAATAACCCTGATAA
ATGCTTCAATAATATTGAAAAAGGAAGAGTATGAGTATTCAACATTTCCGTGTCGCCCTTATTCCCTTTT
TTGCGGCATTTTGCCTTCCTGTTTTTGCTCACCCAGAAACGCTGGTGAAAGTAAAAGATGCTGAAGATCA
GTTGGGTGCACGAGTGGGTTACATCGAACTGGATCTCAACAGCGGTAAGATCCTTGAGAGTTTTCGCCCC
GAAGAACGTTTTCCAATGATGAGCACTTTTAAAGTTCTGCTATGTGGCGCGGTATTATCCCGTATTGACG
CCGGGCAAGAGCAACTCGGTCGCCGCATACACTATTCTCAGAATGACTTGGTTGAGTACTCACCAGTCAC
AGAAAAGCATCTTACGGATGGCATGACAGTAAGAGAATTATGCAGTGCTGCCATAACCATGAGTGATAAC
ACTGCGGCCAACTTACTTCTGACAACGATCGGAGGACCGAAGGAGCTAACCGCTTTTTTGCACAACATGG
GGGATCATGTAACTCGCCTTGATCGTTGGGAACCGGAGCTGAATGAAGCCATACCAAACGACGAGCGTGA
CACCACGATGCCTGTAGCAATGGCAACAACGTTGCGCAAACTATTAACTGGCGAACTACTTACTCTAGCT
TCCCGGCAACAATTAATAGACTGGATGGAGGCGGATAAAGTTGCAGGACCACTTCTGCGCTCGGCCCTTC
CGGCTGGCTGGTTTATTGCTGATAAATCTGGAGCCGGTGAGCGTGGGTCTCGCGGTATCATTGCAGCACT
GGGGCCAGATGGTAAGCCCTCCCGTATCGTAGTTATCTACACGACGGGGAGTCAGGCAACTATGGATGAA
CGAAATAGACAGATCGCTGAGATAGGTGCCTCACTGATTAAGCATTGGTAACTGTCAGACCAAGTTTACT
CATATATACTTTAGATTGATTTAAAACTTCATTTTTAATTTAAAAGGATCTAGGTGAAGATCCTTTTTGA
TAATCTCATGACCAAAATCCCTTAACGTGAGTTTTCGTTCCACTGAGCGTCAGACCCCGTAGAAAAGATC
AAAGGATCTTCTTGAGATCCTTTTTTTCTGCGCGTAATCTGCTGCTTGCAAACAAAAAAACCACCGCTAC
CAGCGGTGGTTTGTTTGCCGGATCAAGAGCTACCAACTCTTTTTCCGAAGGTAACTGGCTTCAGCAGAGC
GCAGATACCAAATACTGTTCTTCTAGTGTAGCCGTAGTTAGGCCACCACTTCAAGAACTCTGTAGCACCG
CCTACATACCTCGCTCTGCTAATCCTGTTACCAGTGGCTGCTGCCAGTGGCGATAAGTCGTGTCTTACCG
GGTTGGACTCAAGACGATAGTTACCGGATAAGGCGCAGCGGTCGGGCTGAACGGGGGGTTCGTGCACACA
GCCCAGCTTGGAGCGAACGACCTACACCGAACTGAGATACCTACAGCGTGAGCTATGAGAAAGCGCCACG
CTTCCCGAAGGGAGAAAGGCGGACAGGTATCCGGTAAGCGGCAGGGTCGGAACAGGAGAGCGCACGAGGG
AGCTTCCAGGGGGAAACGCCTGGTATCTTTATAGTCCTGTCGGGTTTCGCCACCTCTGACTTGAGCGTCG
ATTTTTGTGATGCTCGTCAGGGGGGCGGAGCCTATGGAAAAACGCCAGCAACGCGGCCTTTTTACGGTTC
CTGGCCTTTTGCTGGCCTTTTGCTCACATGTTCTTTCCTGCGTTATCCCCTGATTCTGTGGATAACCGTA
TTACCGCCTTTGAGTGAGCTGATACCGCTCGCCGCAGCCGAACGACCGAGCGCAGCGAGTCAGTGAGCGA
GGAAGCGGAAGA
